>Addgene plasmid #214281 | pIRES-mCerulean-FRB-Rac1/N12-Rac1/13C(T17N)-FKBP-mVenus-CAAX | addgene full sequence | sequence record 422246 | Addgene NGS Result
CCGGTAAGCGGCAGGGTCGGAACAGGAGAGCGCACGAGGGAGCTTCCAGGGGGAAACGCCTGGTATCTTT
ATAGTCCTGTCGGGTTTCGCCACCTCTGACTTGAGCGTCGATTTTTGTGATGCTCGTCAGGGGGGCGGAG
CCTATGGAAAAACGCCAGCAACGCGGCCTTTTTACGGTTCCTGGCCTTTTGCTGGCCTTTTGCTCACATG
GCTCGACAGATCTTCAATATTGGCCATTAGCCATATTATTCATTGGTTATATAGCATAAATCAATATTGG
CTATTGGCCATTGCATACGTTGTATCTATATCATAATATGTACATTTATATTGGCTCATGTCCAATATGA
CCGCCATGTTGGCATTGATTATTGACTAGTTATTAATAGTAATCAATTACGGGGTCATTAGTTCATAGCC
CATATATGGAGTTCCGCGTTACATAACTTACGGTAAATGGCCCGCCTGGCTGACCGCCCAACGACCCCCG
CCCATTGACGTCAATAATGACGTATGTTCCCATAGTAACGCCAATAGGGACTTTCCATTGACGTCAATGG
GTGGAGTATTTACGGTAAACTGCCCACTTGGCAGTACATCAAGTGTATCATATGCCAAGTCCGCCCCCTA
TTGACGTCAATGACGGTAAATGGCCCGCCTGGCATTATGCCCAGTACATGACCTTACGGGACTTTCCTAC
TTGGCAGTACATCTACGTATTAGTCATCGCTATTACCATGGTGATGCGGTTTTGGCAGTACACCAATGGG
CGTGGATAGCGGTTTGACTCACGGGGATTTCCAAGTCTCCACCCCATTGACGTCAATGGGAGTTTGTTTT
GGCACCAAAATCAACGGGACTTTCCAAAATGTCGTAACAACTGCGATCGCCCGCCCCGTTGACGCAAATG
GGCGGTAGGCGTGTACGGTGGGAGGTCTATATAAGCAGAGCTCGTTTAGTGAACCGTCAGATCACTAGAA
GCTTTATTGCGGTAGTTTATCACAGTTAAATTGCTAACGCAGTCAGTGCTTCTGACACAACAGTCTCGAA
CTTAAGCTGCAGTGACTCTCTTAAGGTAGCCTTGCAGAAGTTGGTCGTGAGGCACTGGGCAGGTAAGTAT
CAAGGTTACAAGACAGGTTTAAGGAGACCAATAGAAACTGGGCTTGTCGAGACAGAGAAGACTCTTGCGT
TTCTGATAGGCACCTATTGGTCTTACTGACATCCACTTTGCCTTTCTCTCCACAGGTGTCCACTCCCAGT
TCAATTACAGCTCTTAAGGCTAGAGTACTTAATACGACTCACTATAGGCTAGCATGGTGAGCAAGGGCGA
GGAGCTGTTCACCGGGGTGGTGCCCATCCTGGTCGAGCTGGACGGCGACGTAAACGGCCACAAGTTCAGC
GTGTCCGGCGAGGGCGAGGGCGATGCCACCTACGGCAAGCTGACCCTGAAGTTCATCTGCACCACCGGCA
AGCTGCCCGTGCCCTGGCCCACCCTCGTGACCACCCTGACCTGGGGCGTGCAGTGCTTCGCCCGCTACCC
CGACCACATGAAGCAGCACGACTTCTTCAAGTCCGCCATGCCCGAAGGCTACGTCCAGGAGCGCACCATC
TTCTTCAAGGACGACGGCAACTACAAGACCCGCGCCGAGGTGAAGTTCGAGGGCGACACCCTGGTGAACC
GCATCGAGCTGAAGGGCATCGACTTCAAGGAGGACGGCAACATCCTGGGGCACAAGCTGGAGTACAACGC
CATCAGCGACAACGTCTATATCACCGCCGACAAGCAGAAGAACGGCATCAAGGCCAACTTCAAGATCCGC
CACAACATCGAGGACGGCAGCGTGCAGCTCGCCGACCACTACCAGCAGAACACCCCCATCGGCGACGGCC
CCGTGCTGCTGCCCGACAACCACTACCTGAGCACCCAGTCCAAGCTGAGCAAAGACCCCAACGAGAAGCG
CGATCACATGGTCCTGCTGGAGTTCGTGACCGCCGCCGGGATCACTCTCGGCATGGACGAGCTGTACAAG
GGCGGTGGCTCATCTGGCGGAGGT
[270 nt withheld, positions 2055-2324]
CAGATCTCGTACGCGTCCCGGGGCGGTGGCTCATCTGGCGGAGGTGAGCTCCAGGCCATCAAGTGTGTGG
TGGTGGGAGACGGAGCTTAAGAATTCACGCGTCGAGCATGCATCTAGGGCGGCCAATTCCGCCCCTCTCC
CCCCCCCCCCTCTCCCTCCCCCCCCCCTAACGTTACTGGCCGAAGCCGCTTGGAATAAGGCCGGTGTGCG
TTTGTCTATATGTTATTTTCCACCATATTGCCGTCTTTTGGCAATGTGAGGGCCCGGAAACCTGGCCCTG
TCTTCTTGACGAGCATTCCTAGGGGTCTTTCCCCTCTCGCCAAAGGAATGCAAGGTCTGTTGAATGTCGT
GAAGGAAGCAGTTCCTCTGGAAGCTTCTTGAAGACAAACAACGTCTGTAGCGACCCTTTGCAGGCAGCGG
AACCCCCCACCTGGCGACAGGTGCCTCTGCGGCCAAAAGCCACGTGTATAAGATACACCTGCAAAGGCGG
CACAACCCCAGTGCCACGTTGTGAGTTGGATAGTTGTGGAAAGAGTCAAATGGCTCTCCTCAAGCGTATT
CAACAAGGGGCTGAAGGATGCCCAGAAGGTACCCCATTGTATGGGATCTGATCTGGGGCCTCGGTGCACA
TGCTTTACATGTGTTTAGTCGAGGTTAAAAAAACGTCTAGGCCCCCCGAACCACGGGGACGTGGTTTTCC
TTTGAAAAACACGATGATAAGCTTGCCACAACCCGGGATCCTCTAGAATGGTAGGTAAAAACTGCCTACT
GATCAGTTACACAACCAATGCATTTCCTGGAGAATATATCCCTACTGTCTTTGACAATTATTCTGCCAAT
GTTATGGTAGATGGAAAACCGGTGAATCTGGGCTTATGGGATACAGCTGGACAAGAAGATTATGACAGAT
TACGCCCCCTATCCTATCCGCAAACAGATGTGTTCTTAATTTGCTTTTCCCTTGTGAGTCCTGCATCATT
TGAAAATGTCCGTGCAAAGTGGTATCCTGAGGTGCGGCACCACTGTCCCAACACTCCCATCATCCTAGTG
GGAACTAAACTTGATCTTAGGGATGATAAAGACACGATCGAGAAACTGAAGGAGAAGAAGCTGACTCCCA
TCACCTATCCGCAGGGTCTAGCCATGGCTAAGGAGATTGGTGCTGTAAAATACCTGGAGTGCTCGGCGCT
CACACAGCGAGGCCTCAAGACAGTGTTTGACGAAGCGATCCGAGCAGTCCTCTGCCCGCCTCCCGTGGGG
GATCCCAATTGGGAGCTCGTGTACACGGCGCGCCTGCAGGGAGGTGGCTCATCTGGCGGAGGTCAGATCT
CGTACGCGTCCCGGGGCGGAGTGCAGGTGGAAACCATCTCCCCAGGAGACGGGCGCACCTTCCCCAAGCG
CGGCCAGACCTGCGTGGTGCACTACACCGGGATGCTTGAAGATGGAAAGAAATTTGATTCCTCCCGGGAC
AGAAACAAGCCCTTTAAGTTTATGCTAGGCAAGCAGGAGGTGATCCGAGGCTGGGAAGAAGGGGTTGCCC
AGATGAGTGTGGGTCAGAGAGCCAAACTGACTATATCTCCAGATTATGCCTATGGTGCCACTGGGCACCC
AGGCATCATCCCACCACATGCCACTCTCGTCTTCGATGTGGAGCTTCTAAAACTGGAAGGCGGTGGCTCA
TCTGGCGGAGGTGTGAGCAAGGGCGAGGAGCTGTTCACCGGGGTGGTGCCCATCCTGGTCGAGCTGGACG
GCGACGTAAACGGCCACAAGTTCAGCGTGTCCGGCGAGGGCGAGGGCGATGCCACCTACGGCAAGCTGAC
CCTGAAGCTCATCTGCACCACCGGCAAGCTGCCCGTGCCCTGGCCCACCCTCGTGACCACCCTCGGCTAC
GGCCTGCAGTGCTTCGCCCGCTACCCCGACCACATGAAGCAGCACGACTTCTTCAAGTCCGCCATGCCCG
AAGGCTACGTCCAGGAGCGCACCATCTTCTTCAAGGACGACGGCAACTACAAGACCCGCGCCGAGGTGAA
GTTCGAGGGCGACACCCTGGTGAACCGCATCGAGCTGAAGGGCATCGACTTCAAGGAGGACGGCAACATC
CTGGGGCACAAGCTGGAGTACAACTACAACAGCCACAACGTCTATATCACCGCCGACAAGCAGAAGAACG
GCATCAAGGCCAACTTCAAGATCCGCCACAACATCGAGGACGGCGGCGTGCAGCTCGCCGACCACTACCA
GCAGAACACCCCCATCGGCGACGGCCCCGTGCTGCTGCCCGACAACCACTACCTGAGCTACCAGTCCAAG
CTGAGCAAAGACCCCAACGAGAAGCGCGATCACATGGTCCTGCTGGAGTTCGTGACCGCCGCCGGGATCA
CTCTCGGCATGGACGAGCTGTACAAGAAAAAAAAGAAGAAAAAGAGCAAGACCAAATGCGTGATTATGTA
AGCGGCCGCTTCCCTTTAGTGAGGGTTAATGCTTCGAGCAGACATGATAAGATACATTGATGAGTTTGGA
CAAACCACAACTAGAATGCAGTGAAAAAAATGCTTTATTTGTGAAATTTGTGATGCTATTGCTTTATTTG
TAACCATTATAAGCTGCAATAAACAAGTTAACAACAACAATTGCATTCATTTTATGTTTCAGGTTCAGGG
GGAGATGTGGGAGGTTTTTTAAAGCAAGTAAAACCTCTACAAATGTGGTAAAATCCGATAAGGATCGATC
CGGGCTGGCGTAATAGCGAAGAGGCCCGCACCGATCGCCCTTCCCAACAGTTGCGCAGCCTGAATGGCGA
ATGG
[124 nt withheld, positions 5129-5252]
C
[91 nt withheld, positions 5254-5344]
A
[49 nt withheld, positions 5346-5394]
CCTTTGACGTTGGAGTCCACGTTCTTT
[37 nt withheld, positions 5422-5458]
ACCCTATCTCGGTCTATTCTTTTGATTTATAAGGGATTTTGCCGATTTCGGCCTATTGGTTAAAAAATGA
GCTGATTTAACAAAAATTTAACGCGAATTTTAACAAAATATTAACGCTTACAATTTCCTGATGCGGTATT
TTCTCCTTACGCATCTGTGCGGTATTTCACACCGCATACGCGGATCTGCGCAGCACCATGGCCTGAAATA
ACCTCTGAAAGAGGAACTTGGTTAGGTACCTTCTGAGGCGGAAAGAACCAGCTGTGGAATGTGTGTCAGT
TAGGGTGTGGAAAGTCCCCAGGCTCCCCAGCAGGCAGAAGTATGCAAAGCATGCATCTCAATTAGTCAGC
AACCAGGTGTGGAAAGTCCCCAGGCTCCCCAGCAGGCAGAAGTATGCAAAGCATGCATCTCAATTAGTCA
GCAACCATAGTCCCGCCCCTAACTCCGCCCATCCCGCCCCTAACTCCGCCCAGTTCCGCCCATTCTCCGC
CCCATGGCTGACTAATTTTTTTTATTTATGCAGAGGCCGAGGCCGCCTCGGCCTCTGAGCTATTCCAGAA
GTAGTGAGGAGGCTTTTTTGGAGGCCTAGGCTTTTGCAAAAAGCTTGATTCTTCTGACACAACAGTCTCG
AACTTAAGGCTAGAGCCACCATGATTGAACAAGATGGATTGCACGCAGGTTCTCCGGCCGCTTGGGTGGA
GAGGCTATTCGGCTATGACTGGGCACAACAGACAATCGGCTGCTCTGATGCCGCCGTGTTCCGGCTGTCA
GCGCAGGGGCGCCCGGTTCTTTTTGTCAAGACCGACCTGTCCGGTGCCCTGAATGAACTGCAGGACGAGG
CAGCGCGGCTATCGTGGCTGGCCACGACGGGCGTTCCTTGCGCAGCTGTGCTCGACGTTGTCACTGAAGC
GGGAAGGGACTGGCTGCTATTGGGCGAAGTGCCGGGGCAGGATCTCCTGTCATCTCACCTTGCTCCTGCC
GAGAAAGTATCCATCATGGCTGATGCAATGCGGCGGCTGCATACGCTTGATCCGGCTACCTGCCCATTCG
ACCACCAAGCGAAACATCGCATCGAGCGAGCACGTACTCGGATGGAAGCCGGTCTTGTCGATCAGGATGA
TCTGGACGAAGAGCATCAGGGGCTCGCGCCAGCCGAACTGTTCGCCAGGCTCAAGGCGCGCATGCCCGAC
GGCGAGGATCTCGTCGTGACCCATGGCGATGCCTGCTTGCCGAATATCATGGTGGAAAATGGCCGCTTTT
CTGGATTCATCGACTGTGGCCGGCTGGGTGTGGCGGACCGCTATCAGGACATAGCGTTGGCTACCCGTGA
TATTGCTGAAGAGCTTGGCGGCGAATGGGCTGACCGCTTCCTCGTGCTTTACGGTATCGCCGCTCCCGAT
TCGCAGCGCATCGCCTTCTATCGCCTTCTTGACGAGTTCTTCTGAGCGGGACTCTGGGGTTCGAAATGAC
CGACCAAGCGACGCCCAACCTGCCATCACGATGGCCGCAATAAAATATCTTTATTTTCATTACATCTGTG
TGTTGGTTTTTTGTGTGAATCGATAGCGATAAGGATCCGCGTATGGTGCACTCTCAGTACAATCTGCTCT
GATGCCGCATAGTTAAGCCAGCCCCGACACCCGCCAACACCCGCTGACGCGCCCTGACGGGCTTGTCTGC
TCCCGGCATCCGCTTACAGACAAGCTGTGACCGTCTCCGGGAGCTGCATGTGTCAGAGGTTTTCACCGTC
ATCACCGAAACGCGCGAGACGAAAGGGCCTCGTGATACGCCTATTTTTATAGGTTAATGTCATGATAATA
ATGGTTTCTTAGACGTCAGGTGGCACTTTTCGGGGAAATGTGCGCGGAACCCCTATTTGTTTATTTTTCT
AAATACATTCAAATATGTATCCGCTCATGAGACAATAACCCTGATAAATGCTTCAATAATATTGAAAAAG
GAAGAGTATGAGTATTCAACATTTCCGTGTCGCCCTTATTCCCTTTTTTGCGGCATTTTGCCTTCCTGTT
TTTGCTCACCCAGAAACGCTGGTGAAAGTAAAAGATGCTGAAGATCAGTTGGGTGCACGAGTGGGTTACA
TCGAACTGGATCTCAACAGCGGTAAGATCCTTGAGAGTTTTCGCCCCGAAGAACGTTTTCCAATGATGAG
CACTTTTAAAGTTCTGCTATGTGGCGCGGTATTATCCCGTATTGACGCCGGGCAAGAGCAACTCGGTCGC
CGCATACACTATTCTCAGAATGACTTGGTTGAGTACTCACCAGTCACAGAAAAGCATCTTACGGATGGCA
TGACAGTAAGAGAATTATGCAGTGCTGCCATAACCATGAGTGATAACACTGCGGCCAACTTACTTCTGAC
AACGATCGGAGGACCGAAGGAGCTAACCGCTTTTTTGCACAACATGGGGGATCATGTAACTCGCCTTGAT
CGTTGGGAACCGGAGCTGAATGAAGCCATACCAAACGACGAGCGTGACACCACGATGCCTGTAGCAATGG
CAACAACGTTGCGCAAACTATTAACTGGCGAACTACTTACTCTAGCTTCCCGGCAACAATTAATAGACTG
GATGGAGGCGGATAAAGTTGCAGGACCACTTCTGCGCTCGGCCCTTCCGGCTGGCTGGTTTATTGCTGAT
AAATCTGGAGCCGGTGAGCGTGGGTCTCGCGGTATCATTGCAGCACTGGGGCCAGATGGTAAGCCCTCCC
GTATCGTAGTTATCTACACGACGGGGAGTCAGGCAACTATGGATGAACGAAATAGACAGATCGCTGAGAT
AGGTGCCTCACTGATTAAGCATTGGTAACTGTCAGACCAAGTTTACTCATATATACTTTAGATTGATTTA
AAACTTCATTTTTAATTTAAAAGGATCTAGGTGAAGATCCTTTTTGATAATCTCATGACCAAAATCCCTT
AACGTGAGTTTTCGTTCCACTGAGCGTCAGACCCCGTAGAAAAGATCAAAGGATCTTCTTGAGATCCTTT
TTTTCTGCGCGTAATCTGCTGCTTGCAAACAAAAAAACCACCGCTACCAGCGGTGGTTTGTTTGCCGGAT
CAAGAGCTACCAACTCTTTTTCCGAAGGTAACTGGCTTCAGCAGAGCGCAGATACCAAATACTGTTCTTC
TAGTGTAGCCGTAGTTAGGCCACCACTTCAAGAACTCTGTAGCACCGCCTACATACCTCGCTCTGCTAAT
CCTGTTACCAGTGGCTGCTGCCAGTGGCGATAAGTCGTGTCTTACCGGGTTGGACTCAAGACGATAGTTA
CCGGATAAGGCGCAGCGGTCGGGCTGAACGGGGGGTTCGTGCACACAGCCCAGCTTGGAGCGAACGACCT
ACACCGAACTGAGATACCTACAGCGTGAGCTATGAGAAAGCGCCACGCTTCCCGAAGGGAGAAAGGCGGA
CAGGTAT
Features (pLannotate 1.2.2; 25 found; start..end, strand, type, name):
    363..740     +  enhancer       CMV enhancer: human cytomegalovirus immediate early enhancer
    741..952     +  promoter       CMV promoter: human cytomegalovirus (CMV) immediate early promoter
   1113..1245    +  intron         chimeric intron: chimera between introns from human β-globin and immunoglobulin heavy chain genes
   1290..1308    +  promoter       T7 promoter: promoter for bacteriophage T7 RNA polymerase
   1314..2030    +  CDS            mCerulean: mCerulean is a basic (constitutively fluorescent) cyan fluorescent protein published in 2005, derived from Aequorea victoria. It is reported to be a very rapidly-maturing monomer.
   2054..2321    +  CDS            FRB (fragment) (sequence partly withheld): FKBP-rapamycin binding domain of human FRAP
   2376..2411    +  CDS            Rac1 (T17N) (fragment): dominant negative mutant of human Rac family small GTPase 1
   2582..3044    +  misc_feature   IRES: internal ribosome entry site (IRES) of the encephalomyocarditis virus (EMCV)
   3075..3581    +  CDS            Rac1 (T17N) (fragment): dominant negative mutant of human Rac family small GTPase 1
   3672..3992    +  CDS            DmrB: F36V mutant of FK506-binding protein FKBP12 binds synthetic ligands that do not bind wild-type FKBP
   4017..4730    +  CDS            mVenus: mVenus is a basic (constitutively fluorescent) yellow fluorescent protein published in 2006, derived from Aequorea victoria. It is reported to be a rapidly-maturing monomer with moderate acid sensitivity.
   4787..4804    -  promoter       T3 promoter (fragment): promoter for bacteriophage T3 RNA polymerase
   4822..4943    -  polyA_signal   SV40 poly(A) signal: SV40 polyadenylation signal
   4966..5034    -  CDS            large T antigen (fragment): large T antigen from SV40 (simian virus 40)
   5058..5125    +  CDS            lacZα (fragment): LacZα fragment of β-galactosidase; lacZ fragment
   5129..5557    +  rep_origin     f1 ori (sequence partly withheld): f1 bacteriophage origin of replication; arrow indicates direction of (+) strand synthesis
   5585..5636    -  misc_feature   bom (fragment): basis of mobility region from pBR322
   5701..6058    +  promoter       SV40 promoter: SV40 enhancer and early promoter
   6109..6900    +  CDS            neo: KKA2_KLEPN - Also known as kan, nptII. Experimental evidence at protein level: Swiss-Prot protein existence level 1. Resistance to kanamycin, neomycin, paromomycin, ribostamycin, butirosin and gentamicin B. From Klebsiella pneumoniae.
   6967..7015    +  polyA_signal   poly(A) signal: synthetic polyadenylation signal
   7035..7089    -  misc_feature   bom (fragment): basis of mobility region from pBR322
   7191..7226    -  CDS            rop (fragment): Rop protein, which maintains plasmids at low copy number; rop
   7321..7425    +  promoter       AmpR promoter: bla
   7426..8286    +  CDS            AmpR: β-lactamase; bla; confers resistance to ampicillin, carbenicillin, and related antibiotics
   8457..150     +  rep_origin     ori (across the origin): high-copy-number ColE1/pMB1/pBR322/pUC origin of replication
