[The description below was written by a language model from this plasmid's Addgene catalogue record and pLannotate feature annotations shown in this document.]
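Description:
pIRES-mCerulean-FRB-Rac1/N12-Rac1/13C(T17N)-FKBP-mVenus-CAAX is a bicistronic mammalian expression plasmid built on the pIRES backbone, with a sequenced length of about 8.9 kb. It is propagated in E. coli through a high-copy ColE1/pUC-type origin with ampicillin selection (AmpR). An SV40 promoter-driven neomycin phosphotransferase cassette with a synthetic poly(A) signal allows G418 selection of transfected mammalian cells. An f1 origin and T7/T3 phage promoters flanking the expression region are carried over from the backbone.

A single transcript is driven by the CMV enhancer/promoter, followed by a chimeric β-globin/immunoglobulin intron, and terminated by an SV40 poly(A) signal. The first cistron encodes mCerulean fused to the FRB rapamycin-binding domain and a short N-terminal fragment of human Rac1 (Rac1/N12). An EMCV IRES then directs translation of the second cistron. This encodes the remaining C-terminal portion of Rac1 (13C) carrying the T17N substitution, fused to an FKBP domain, mVenus and, by name, a CAAX membrane-targeting motif that is not separately annotated. The annotation tool labels the FKBP region as the F36V variant (DmrB), whereas the catalogue simply calls it FKBP, so its exact identity should be checked against the sequence.

FRB and FKBP form a chemically induced dimerisation pair, so adding a dimeriser such as rapamycin should bring the two Rac1 fragments together and reassemble the GTPase. The cyan and yellow fluorescent proteins allow each half to be tracked in living cells. T17N is the classic dominant-negative Rac1 mutation, so this version plausibly serves as an inactive control or inhibitory counterpart within a split-GTPase toolkit, though the record does not state this.
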