Addgene plasmid #214281: pIRES-mCerulean-FRB-Rac1/N12-Rac1/13C(T17N)-FKBP-mVenus-CAAX
Purpose: Express split-Rac1 fragments that are fused with CIDs and FPs
Depositing lab: Cliff Stains. Depositing organization: University of Virginia. Publication: Standardized Parts for Activation of Small GTPase Signaling in Living Cells. He Y, Faulkner BM, Roberti MA, Bassford DK, Stains C. Angew Chem Int Ed Engl. 2024 Jul 26:e202403499. doi: 10.1002/anie.202403499. PubMed 39058298.
Backbone
  Vector backbone: pIRES
  Backbone manufacturer: Takara Bio
  Backbone size w/o insert (bp): 6105
  Vector type: Mammalian Expression
  Selectable markers: Neomycin (select with G418)
Growth in bacteria
  Bacterial resistance: Ampicillin, 100 μg/mL
  Growth temperature: 37°C
  Growth strain: NEB Stable
  Copy number: High Copy
Gene/Insert 1
  Gene/Insert name: Split-Rac1 fragments fused with CIDs and FPs (alt name: mCerulean-FRB-Rac1/N12)
  Species: H. sapiens (human)
  Insert size (bp): 1098
  Entrez Gene: RAC1 (a.k.a. MIG5, MRD48, Rac-1, TC-25, p21-Rac1)
  Promoter: CMV
  Tag / fusion protein: mCerulean (N terminal on insert 1) (N terminal on insert)
  Cloning method: Restriction Enzyme; 5′ cloning site NheI (not destroyed); 3′ cloning site EcoRI (not destroyed)
  Sequencing primers: 5′ n/a
Gene/Insert 2
  Gene/Insert name: Split-Rac1 fragments fused with CIDs and FPs (alt name: Rac1/13C(T17N)-FKBP-mVenus-CAAX)
  Species: H. sapiens (human)
  Insert size (bp): 1699
  Mutation: Rac1-T17N
  Entrez Gene: RAC1 (a.k.a. MIG5, MRD48, Rac-1, TC-25, p21-Rac1)
  Promoter: CMV
  Tag / fusion protein: mVenus (on insert 2) (C terminal on insert)
  Cloning method: Restriction Enzyme; 5′ cloning site XbaI (not destroyed); 3′ cloning site NotI (not destroyed)
  Sequencing primers: 5′ n/a
Terms and licenses: Academic/Nonprofit Terms; Industry Terms: Not Available to Industry
Depositor comments: The plasmid will express two separate inserts, which include split-GTPase fragments that are fused with different CIDs and FPs
How to cite: pIRES-mCerulean-FRB-Rac1/N12-Rac1/13C(T17N)-FKBP-mVenus-CAAX was a gift from Cliff Stains (Addgene plasmid # 214281 ; http://n2t.net/addgene:214281 ; RRID:Addgene_214281)
